Addgene plasmid #202020: V5-GFP-TurboID-KDEL_pLX208
Purpose: expresses GFP-TurboID in the mammalian ER lumen, lentiviral vector
Depositing lab: Alice Ting. Depositing organization: Stanford University. Publication: Dynamic mapping of proteome trafficking within and between living cells by TransitID. Qin W, Cheah JS, Xu C, Messing J, Freibaum BD, Boeynaems S, Taylor JP, Udeshi ND, Carr SA, Ting AY. Cell. 2023 Jun 23:S0092-8674(23)00596-2. doi: 10.1016/j.cell.2023.05.044. PubMed 37385249.
Backbone
  Vector backbone: pLX208
  Total vector size (bp): 10080
  Vector type: Mammalian Expression, Lentiviral
  Selectable markers: Hygromycin
Growth in bacteria
  Bacterial resistance: Ampicillin, 100 μg/mL
  Growth temperature: 30°C
  Growth strain: NEB Stable
  Copy number: Unknown
Gene/Insert
  Gene/Insert name: V5-TurboID-KDEL
  Species: Synthetic
  Insert size (bp): 1851
  Promoter: CMV
  Tag / fusion protein: V5 (N terminal on insert); GFP (N terminal on insert)
  Cloning method: Gibson Cloning
  Sequencing primers: 5′ CMV-F
Terms and licenses: Academic/Nonprofit Terms; Industry Terms: Not Available to Industry
Depositor comments: Please visit https://www.biorxiv.org/content/10.1101/2023.02.07.527548v1 for bioRxiv preprint
How to cite: V5-GFP-TurboID-KDEL_pLX208 was a gift from Alice Ting (Addgene plasmid # 202020 ; http://n2t.net/addgene:202020 ; RRID:Addgene_202020)
