[The description below was written by a language model from this plasmid's Addgene catalogue record and pLannotate feature annotations shown in this document.]
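Description:
V5-GFP-TurboID-KDEL_pLX208 is a 10,080 bp third-generation-style, self-inactivating HIV-1 lentiviral transfer plasmid built on the pLX208 backbone for expression in mammalian cells. In bacteria it is maintained through a high-copy ColE1/pUC origin and an ampicillin resistance gene (β-lactamase). It also carries an f1 origin, an SV40 origin and remnants of lac/lacZα cloning sequences. The viral portion begins with an RSV promoter driving a truncated 5' LTR. This is followed by the Ψ packaging signal with a gag fragment, the Rev response element for Rev-dependent export of the genomic RNA, a cPPT/CTS, a WPRE that enhances transcript expression, and a ΔU3 3' LTR that inactivates LTR promoter activity after integration. An SV40 polyadenylation signal lies downstream of the 3' LTR.

Two expression units sit between the LTRs. A human PGK promoter drives a hygromycin phosphotransferase gene for selection of transduced cells. Downstream, the CMV enhancer/promoter drives the synthetic payload, listed as an 1,851 bp insert. The annotated parts of this insert are a mouse Igκ leader peptide, EGFP and TurboID, an engineered high-activity variant of the E. coli biotin ligase used for proximity labelling. The record also lists an N-terminal V5 epitope tag and a C-terminal KDEL motif, although the feature table does not annotate either one separately. The signal peptide directs the fusion into the secretory pathway and KDEL is an ER retention signal, so together they place the enzyme in the ER lumen. GFP and V5 allow the fusion to be visualised and detected. The stated purpose is expression of GFP-TurboID in the mammalian ER lumen, and the construct comes from work on mapping proteome trafficking within and between living cells.
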