Features (pLannotate 1.2.2; 30 found; start..end, strand, type, name):
      1..589     +  rep_origin     ori: high-copy-number ColE1/pMB1/pBR322/pUC origin of replication
    772..864     +  CDS            lacI (fragment): lac repressor; lacI; The lac repressor binds to the lac operator to inhibit transcription in E. coli. This inhibition can be relieved by adding lactose or isopropyl-β-D-thiogalactopyranoside (IPTG).
    877..898     +  protein_bind   CAP binding site: CAP binding activates transcription in the presence of cAMP. E. coli catabolite activator protein
    913..943     +  promoter       lac promoter: promoter for the E. coli lac operon
    951..967     +  protein_bind   lac operator: The lac repressor binds to the lac operator to inhibit transcription in E. coli. This inhibition can be relieved by adding lactose or isopropyl-β-D-thiogalactopyranoside (IPTG). lac repressor encoded by lacI
   1012..1030    +  promoter       T3 promoter: promoter for bacteriophage T3 RNA polymerase
   1058..1284    +  promoter       RSV promoter: Rous sarcoma virus enhancer/promoter
   1285..1465    +  LTR            5' LTR (truncated): truncated 5' long terminal repeat (LTR) from HIV-1
   1512..1637    +  misc_feature   HIV-1 Ψ: packaging signal of human immunodeficiency virus type 1
   1621..1984    +  CDS            HIV-1 gag (fragment): gag protein from human immunodeficiency virus 1; gag
   2130..2363    +  misc_feature   RRE: The Rev response element (RRE) of HIV-1 allows for Rev-dependent mRNA export from the nucleus to the cytoplasm.
   2740..2766    +  CDS            Rev (fragment): human immunodeficiency virus 1 (HIV-1) Rev protein; rev; enhances nuclear export of unspliced and incompletely spliced viral mRNAs
   2767..3267    +  promoter       hPGK promoter: human phosphoglycerate kinase 1 promoter
   3279..4300    +  CDS            HygR (fragment): hygromycin B phosphotransferase confers resistance to hygromycin
   4355..4472    +  misc_feature   cPPT/CTS: central polypurine tract and central termination sequence of HIV-1
   4588..4891    +  enhancer       CMV enhancer: human cytomegalovirus immediate early enhancer
   4892..5095    +  promoter       CMV promoter: human cytomegalovirus (CMV) immediate early promoter
   5121..5183    +  sig_peptide    Igκ leader: leader sequence from mouse immunoglobulin κ light chain
   5232..5948    +  CDS            EGFP: EGFP is a basic (constitutively fluorescent) green fluorescent protein published in 1996, derived from Aequorea victoria. It is reported to be a rapidly-maturing weak dimer with moderate acid sensitivity.
   5967..6923    +  CDS            TurboID: mutant of the E. coli biotin ligase BioID engineered for improved catalytic efficiency (Branon et al., 2018)
   6990..7578    +  misc_feature   WPRE: woodchuck hepatitis virus posttranscriptional regulatory element
   7629..7648    +  misc_feature   cPPT/CTS (fragment): central polypurine tract and central termination sequence of HIV-1
   7650..7883    +  LTR            3' LTR (ΔU3): self-inactivating 3' long terminal repeat (LTR) from HIV-1
   7961..8082    +  polyA_signal   SV40 poly(A) signal: SV40 polyadenylation signal
   8122..8257    +  rep_origin     SV40 ori: SV40 origin of replication
   8278..8296    -  promoter       T7 promoter: promoter for bacteriophage T7 RNA polymerase
   8304..8459    +  CDS            lacZα (fragment): LacZα fragment of β-galactosidase; lacZ fragment
   8464..8892    +  rep_origin     f1 ori (sequence partly withheld): f1 bacteriophage origin of replication; arrow indicates direction of (+) strand synthesis
   8945..9049    +  promoter       AmpR promoter: bla
   9050..9910    +  CDS            AmpR: β-lactamase; bla; confers resistance to ampicillin, carbenicillin, and related antibiotics
>Addgene plasmid #202020 | V5-GFP-TurboID-KDEL_pLX208 | addgene full sequence | sequence record 398010 | Addgene NGS Result
TTGAGATCCTTTTTTTCTGCGCGTAATCTGCTGCTTGCAAACAAAAAAACCACCGCTACCAGCGGTGGTT
TGTTTGCCGGATCAAGAGCTACCAACTCTTTTTCCGAAGGTAACTGGCTTCAGCAGAGCGCAGATACCAA
ATACTGTTCTTCTAGTGTAGCCGTAGTTAGGCCACCACTTCAAGAACTCTGTAGCACCGCCTACATACCT
CGCTCTGCTAATCCTGTTACCAGTGGCTGCTGCCAGTGGCGATAAGTCGTGTCTTACCGGGTTGGACTCA
AGACGATAGTTACCGGATAAGGCGCAGCGGTCGGGCTGAACGGGGGGTTCGTGCACACAGCCCAGCTTGG
AGCGAACGACCTACACCGAACTGAGATACCTACAGCGTGAGCTATGAGAAAGCGCCACGCTTCCCGAAGG
GAGAAAGGCGGACAGGTATCCGGTAAGCGGCAGGGTCGGAACAGGAGAGCGCACGAGGGAGCTTCCAGGG
GGAAACGCCTGGTATCTTTATAGTCCTGTCGGGTTTCGCCACCTCTGACTTGAGCGTCGATTTTTGTGAT
GCTCGTCAGGGGGGCTGAGCCTATGGAAAAACGCCAGCAACGCGGCCTTTTTACGGTTCCTGGCCTTTTG
CTGGCCTTTTGCTCACATGTTCTTTCCTGCGTTATCCCCTGATTCTGTGGATAACCGTATTACCGCCTTT
GAGTGAGCTGATACCGCTCGCCGCAGCCGAACGACCGAGCGCAGCGAGTCAGTGAGCGAGGAAGCGGAAG
AGCGCCCAATACGCAAACCGCCTCTCCCCGCGCGTTGGCCGATTCATTAATGCAGCTGGCACGACAGGTT
TCCCGACTGGAAAGCGGGCAGTGAGCGCAACGCAATTAATGTGAGTTAGCTCACTCATTAGGCACCCCAG
GCTTTACACTTTATGCTTCCGGCTCGTATGTTGTGTGGAATTGTGAGCGGATAACAATTTCACACAGGAA
ACAGCTATGACCATGATTACGCCAAGCGCGCAATTAACCCTCACTAAAGGGAACAAAAGCTGGAGCTGCA
AGCTTAATGTAGTCTTATGCAATACTCTTGTAGTCTTGCAACATGGTAACGATGAGTTAGCAACATGCCT
TACAAGGAGAGAAAAAGCACCGTGCATGCCGATTGGTGGAAGTAAGGTGGTACGATCGTGCCTTATTAGG
AAGGCAACAGACGGGTCTGACATGGATTGGACGAACCACTGAATTGCCGCATTGCAGAGATATTGTATTT
AAGTGCCTAGCTCGATACATAAACGGGTCTCTCTGGTTAGACCAGATCTGAGCCTGGGAGCTCTCTGGCT
AACTAGGGAACCCACTGCTTAAGCCTCAATAAAGCTTGCCTTGAGTGCTTCAAGTAGTGTGTGCCCGTCT
GTTGTGTGACTCTGGTAACTAGAGATCCCTCAGACCCTTTTAGTCAGTGTGGAAAATCTCTAGCAGTGGC
GCCCGAACAGGGACTTGAAAGCGAAAGGGAAACCAGAGGAGCTCTCTCGACGCAGGACTCGGCTTGCTGA
AGCGCGCACGGCAAGAGGCGAGGGGCGGCGACTGGTGAGTACGCCAAAAATTTTGACTAGCGGAGGCTAG
AAGGAGAGAGATGGGTGCGAGAGCGTCAGTATTAAGCGGGGGAGAATTAGATCGCGATGGGAAAAAATTC
GGTTAAGGCCAGGGGGAAAGAAAAAATATAAATTAAAACATATAGTATGGGCAAGCAGGGAGCTAGAACG
ATTCGCAGTTAATCCTGGCCTGTTAGAAACATCAGAAGGCTGTAGACAAATACTGGGACAGCTACAACCA
TCCCTTCAGACAGGATCAGAAGAACTTAGATCATTATATAATACAGTAGCAACCCTCTATTGTGTGCATC
AAAGGATAGAGATAAAAGACACCAAGGAAGCTTTAGACAAGATAGAGGAAGAGCAAAACAAAAGTAAGAC
CACCGCACAGCAAGCGGCCGCTGATCTTCAGACCTGGAGGAGGAGATATGAGGGACAATTGGAGAAGTGA
ATTATATAAATATAAAGTAGTAAAAATTGAACCATTAGGAGTAGCACCCACCAAGGCAAAGAGAAGAGTG
GTGCAGAGAGAAAAAAGAGCAGTGGGAATAGGAGCTTTGTTCCTTGGGTTCTTGGGAGCAGCAGGAAGCA
CTATGGGCGCAGCGTCAATGACGCTGACGGTACAGGCCAGACAATTATTGTCTGGTATAGTGCAGCAGCA
GAACAATTTGCTGAGGGCTATTGAGGCGCAACAGCATCTGTTGCAACTCACAGTCTGGGGCATCAAGCAG
CTCCAGGCAAGAATCCTGGCTGTGGAAAGATACCTAAAGGATCAACAGCTCCTGGGGATTTGGGGTTGCT
CTGGAAAACTCATTTGCACCACTGCTGTGCCTTGGAATGCTAGTTGGAGTAATAAATCTCTGGAACAGAT
TTGGAATCACACGACCTGGATGGAGTGGGACAGAGAAATTAACAATTACACAAGCTTAATACACTCCTTA
ATTGAAGAATCGCAAAACCAGCAAGAAAAGAATGAACAAGAATTATTGGAATTAGATAAATGGGCAAGTT
TGTGGAATTGGTTTAACATAACAAATTGGCTGTGGTATATAAAATTATTCATAATGATAGTAGGAGGCTT
GGTAGGTTTAAGAATAGTTTTTGCTGTACTTTCTATAGTGAATAGAGTTAGGCAGGGATATTCACCATTA
TCGTTTCAGACCCACCTCCCAACCCCGAGGGGACCCTTGCGCCTTTTCCAAGGCAGCCCTGGGTTTGCGC
AGGGACGCGGCTGCTCTGGGCGTGGTTCCGGGAAACGCAGCGGCGCCGACCCTGGGTCTCGCACATTCTT
CACGTCCGTTCGCAGCGTCACCCGGATCTTCGCCGCTACCCTTGTGGGCCCCCCGGCGACGCTTCCTGCT
CCGCCCCTAAGTCGGGAAGGTTCCTTGCGGTTCGCGGCGTGCCGGACGTGACAAACGGAAGCCGCACGTC
TCACTAGTACCCTCGCAGACGGACAGCGCCAGGGAGCAATGGCAGCGCGCCGACCGCGATGGGCTGTGGC
CAATAGCGGCTGCTCAGCAGGGCGCGCCGAGAGCAGCGGCCGGGAAGGGGCGGTGCGGGAGGCGGGGTGT
GGGGCGGTAGTGTGGGCCCTGTTCCTGCCCGCGCGGTGTTCCGCATTCTGCAAGCCTCCGGAGCGCACGT
CGGCAGTCGGCTCCCTCGTTGACCGAATCACCGACCTCTCTCCCCAGGGGGTACCACCATGAAAAAGCCT
GAACTCACCGCTACCTCTGTCGAGAAGTTTCTGATCGAAAAGTTCGACAGCGTCTCCGACCTGATGCAGC
TCTCCGAGGGCGAAGAATCTCGGGCTTTCAGCTTCGATGTGGGAGGGCGTGGATATGTCCTGCGGGTGAA
TAGCTGCGCCGATGGTTTCTACAAAGATCGCTATGTTTATCGGCACTTTGCATCCGCCGCTCTCCCTATT
CCCGAAGTGCTTGACATTGGGGAGTTCAGCGAGAGCCTGACCTATTGCATCTCCCGCCGTGCACAGGGTG
TCACCTTGCAAGACCTGCCTGAAACCGAACTGCCCGCTGTTCTCCAGCCCGTCGCCGAGGCCATGGATGC
CATCGCTGCCGCCGATCTTAGCCAGACCAGCGGGTTCGGCCCATTCGGACCTCAAGGAATCGGTCAATAC
ACTACATGGCGCGATTTCATCTGCGCTATTGCTGATCCCCATGTGTATCACTGGCAAACTGTGATGGACG
ACACCGTCAGTGCCTCCGTCGCCCAGGCTCTCGATGAGCTGATGCTTTGGGCCGAGGACTGCCCCGAAGT
CCGGCACCTCGTGCACGCCGATTTCGGCTCCAACAATGTCCTGACCGACAATGGCCGCATAACAGCCGTC
ATTGACTGGAGCGAGGCCATGTTCGGGGATTCCCAATACGAGGTCGCCAACATCTTCTTCTGGAGGCCCT
GGTTGGCTTGTATGGAGCAGCAGACCCGCTACTTCGAGCGGAGGCATCCCGAGCTTGCAGGATCTCCTCG
GCTCCGGGCTTATATGCTCCGCATTGGTCTTGACCAACTCTATCAGAGCTTGGTTGACGGCAATTTCGAT
GATGCAGCTTGGGCTCAGGGTCGCTGCGACGCAATCGTCCGGTCCGGAGCCGGGACTGTCGGGCGTACAC
AAATCGCCCGCAGAAGCGCTGCCGTCTGGACCGATGGCTGTGTGGAAGTGCTCGCCGATAGTGGAAACAG
ACGCCCCAGCACTCGTCCTAGGGCAAAGGATCTGCAGTAATGAGAATTCTAGATCTTGAGACAAATGGCA
GTATTCATCCACAATTTTAAAAGAAAAGGGGGGATTGGGGGGTACAGTGCAGGGGAAAGAATAGTAGACA
TAATAGCAACAGACATACAAACTAAAGAATTACAAAAACAAATTACAAAAATTCAAAATTTTCGGGTTTA
TTACAGGGACAGCAGAGATCCACTTTGGCGCCGGCTCAGGGGGCCCGGGGTTATTAATAGTAATCAATTA
CGGGGTCATTAGTTCATAGCCCATATATGGAGTTCCGCGTTACATAACTTACGGTAAATGGCCCGCCTGG
CTGACCGCCCAACGACCCCCGCCCATTGACGTCAATAATGACGTATGTTCCCATAGTAACGCCAATAGGG
ACTTTCCATTGACGTCAATGGGTGGAGTATTTACGGTAAACTGCCCACTTGGCAGTACATCAAGTGTATC
ATATGCCAAGTACGCCCCCTATTGACGTCAATGACGGTAAATGGCCCGCCTGGCATTATGCCCAGTACAT
GACCTTATGGGACTTTCCTACTTGGCAGTACATCTACGTATTAGTCATCGCTATTACCATGGTGATGCGG
TTTTGGCAGTACATCAATGGGCGTGGATAGCGGTTTGACTCACGGGGATTTCCAAGTCTCCACCCCATTG
ACGTCAATGGGAGTTTGTTTTGGCACCAAAATCAACGGGACTTTCCAAAATGTCGTAACAACTCCGCCCC
ATTGACGCAAATGGGCGGTAGGCGTGTACGGTGGGAGGTCTATATAAGCAGAGCTCTCTGGCTAACTGTC
GGGATCCACCATGGAGACAGACACACTCCTGCTATGGGTACTGCTGCTCTGGGTTCCAGGTTCCACTGGT
GACGGCAAGCCCATCCCCAACCCCCTGCTGGGCCTGGACAGCACCGGATCCATGGTGAGCAAGGGCGAGG
AGCTGTTCACCGGGGTGGTGCCCATCCTGGTCGAGCTGGACGGCGACGTAAACGGCCACAAGTTCAGCGT
GTCCGGCGAGGGCGAGGGCGATGCCACCTACGGCAAGCTGACCCTGAAGTTCATCTGCACCACCGGCAAG
CTGCCCGTGCCCTGGCCCACCCTCGTGACCACCCTGACCTACGGCGTGCAGTGCTTCAGCCGCTACCCCG
ACCACATGAAGCAGCACGACTTCTTCAAGTCCGCCATGCCCGAAGGCTACGTCCAGGAGCGCACCATCTT
CTTCAAGGACGACGGCAACTACAAGACCCGCGCCGAGGTGAAGTTCGAGGGCGACACCCTGGTGAACCGC
ATCGAGCTGAAGGGCATCGACTTCAAGGAGGACGGCAACATCCTGGGGCACAAGCTGGAGTACAACTACA
ACAGCCACAACGTCTATATCATGGCCGACAAGCAGAAGAACGGCATCAAGGTGAACTTCAAGATCCGCCA
CAACATCGAGGACGGCAGCGTGCAGCTCGCCGACCACTACCAGCAGAACACCCCCATCGGCGACGGCCCC
GTGCTGCTGCCCGACAACCACTACCTGAGCACCCAGTCCGCCCTGAGCAAAGACCCCAACGAGAAGCGCG
ATCACATGGTCCTGCTGGAGTTCGTGACCGCCGCCGGGATCACTCTCGGCATGGACGAGCTGTACAAGGG
GGGAGGCGGGGGTAGTAAAGACAATACTGTGCCTCTGAAGCTGATCGCTCTCCTGGCTAATGGCGAGTTC
CATAGTGGCGAACAGCTGGGAGAAACCCTGGGCATGTCCAGGGCCGCTATCAACAAGCACATTCAGACTC
TGCGCGACTGGGGCGTGGACGTGTTCACCGTGCCCGGAAAGGGCTACTCTCTGCCCGAGCCTATCCCGCT
GCTGAACGCTAAACAGATTCTGGGACAGCTGGACGGCGGGAGCGTGGCAGTCCTGCCTGTGGTCGACTCC
ACCAATCAGTACCTGCTGGATCGAATCGGCGAGCTGAAGAGTGGGGATGCTTGCATTGCAGAATATCAGC
AGGCAGGGAGAGGAAGCAGAGGGAGGAAATGGTTCTCTCCTTTTGGAGCTAACCTGTACCTGAGTATGTT
TTGGCGCCTGAAGCGGGGACCAGCAGCAATCGGCCTGGGCCCGGTCATCGGAATTGTCATGGCAGAAGCG
CTGCGAAAGCTGGGAGCAGACAAGGTGCGAGTCAAATGGCCCAATGACCTGTATCTGCAGGATAGAAAGC
TGGCAGGCATCCTGGTGGAGCTGGCCGGAATAACAGGCGATGCTGCACAGATCGTCATTGGCGCCGGGAT
TAACGTGGCTATGAGGCGCGTGGAGGAAAGCGTGGTCAATCAGGGCTGGATCACACTGCAGGAAGCAGGG
ATTAACCTGGACAGGAATACTCTGGCCGCTACGCTGATCCGAGAGCTGCGGGCAGCCCTGGAACTGTTCG
AGCAGGAAGGCCTGGCTCCATATCTGCCACGGTGGGAGAAGCTGGATAACTTCATCAATAGACCCGTGAA
GCTGATCATTGGGGACAAAGAGATTTTCGGGATTAGCCGGGGGATTGATAAACAGGGAGCCCTGCTGCTG
GAACAGGACGGAGTTATCAAACCCTGGATGGGCGGAGAAATCAGTCTGCGGTCTGCCGAAAAGGGTGGAG
GCGGGTCTGGAGGCGGGGGTAGTACCGGTAAGGACGAGCTGTAAACGCGTTAAGTCGACAATCAACCTCT
GGATTACAAAATTTGTGAAAGATTGACTGGTATTCTTAACTATGTTGCTCCTTTTACGCTATGTGGATAC
GCTGCTTTAATGCCTTTGTATCATGCTATTGCTTCCCGTATGGCTTTCATTTTCTCCTCCTTGTATAAAT
CCTGGTTGCTGTCTCTTTATGAGGAGTTGTGGCCCGTTGTCAGGCAACGTGGCGTGGTGTGCACTGTGTT
TGCTGACGCAACCCCCACTGGTTGGGGCATTGCCACCACCTGTCAGCTCCTTTCCGGGACTTTCGCTTTC
CCCCTCCCTATTGCCACGGCGGAACTCATCGCCGCCTGCCTTGCCCGCTGCTGGACAGGGGCTCGGCTGT
TGGGCACTGACAATTCCGTGGTGTTGTCGGGGAAATCATCGTCCTTTCCTTGGCTGCTCGCCTGTGTTGC
CACCTGGATTCTGCGCGGGACGTCCTTCTGCTACGTCCCTTCGGCCCTCAATCCAGCGGACCTTCCTTCC
CGCGGCCTGCTGCCGGCTCTGCGGCCTCTTCCGCGTCTTCGCCTTCGCCCTCAGACGAGTCGGATCTCCC
TTTGGGCCGCCTCCCCGCGTCGACTTTAAGACCAATGACTTACAAGGCAGCTGTAGATCTTAGCCACTTT
TTAAAAGAAAAGGGGGGACTGGAAGGGCTAATTCACTCCCAACGAAGACAAGATCTGCTTTTTGCTTGTA
CTGGGTCTCTCTGGTTAGACCAGATCTGAGCCTGGGAGCTCTCTGGCTAACTAGGGAACCCACTGCTTAA
GCCTCAATAAAGCTTGCCTTGAGTGCTTCAAGTAGTGTGTGCCCGTCTGTTGTGTGACTCTGGTAACTAG
AGATCCCTCAGACCCTTTTAGTCAGTGTGGAAAATCTCTAGCAGTACGTATAGTAGTTCATGTCATCTTA
TTATTCAGTATTTATAACTTGCAAAGAAATGAATATCAGAGAGTGAGAGGAACTTGTTTATTGCAGCTTA
TAATGGTTACAAATAAAGCAATAGCATCACAAATTTCACAAATAAAGCATTTTTTTCACTGCATTCTAGT
TGTGGTTTGTCCAAACTCATCAATGTATCTTATCATGTCTGGCTCTAGCTATCCCGCCCCTAACTCCGCC
CATCCCGCCCCTAACTCCGCCCAGTTCCGCCCATTCTCCGCCCCATGGCTGACTAATTTTTTTTATTTAT
GCAGAGGCCGAGGCCGCCTCGGCCTCTGAGCTATTCCAGAAGTAGTGAGGAGGCTTTTTTGGAGGCCTAG
GGACGTACCCAATTCGCCCTATAGTGAGTCGTATTACGCGCGCTCACTGGCCGTCGTTTTACAACGTCGT
GACTGGGAAAACCCTGGCGTTACCCAACTTAATCGCCTTGCAGCACATCCCCCTTTCGCCAGCTGGCGTA
ATAGCGAAGAGGCCCGCACCGATCGCCCTTCCCAACAGTTGCGCAGCCTGAATGGCGAATGGG
[124 nt withheld, positions 8464-8587]
C
[91 nt withheld, positions 8589-8679]
A
[49 nt withheld, positions 8681-8729]
CCTTTGACGTTGGAGTCCACGTTCTTT
[37 nt withheld, positions 8757-8793]
ACCCTATCTCGGTCTATTCTTTTGATTTATAAGGGATTTTGCCGATTTCGGCCTATTGGTTAAAAAATGA
GCTGATTTAACAAAAATTTAACGCGAATTTTAACAAAATATTAACGCTTACAATTTAGGTGGCACTTTTC
GGGGAAATGTGCGCGGAACCCCTATTTGTTTATTTTTCTAAATACATTCAAATATGTATCCGCTCATGAG
ACAATAACCCTGATAAATGCTTCAATAATATTGAAAAAGGAAGAGTATGAGTATTCAACATTTCCGTGTC
GCCCTTATTCCCTTTTTTGCGGCATTTTGCCTTCCTGTTTTTGCTCACCCAGAAACGCTGGTGAAAGTAA
AAGATGCTGAAGATCAGTTGGGTGCACGAGTGGGTTACATCGAACTGGATCTCAACAGCGGTAAGATCCT
TGAGAGTTTTCGCCCCGAAGAACGTTTTCCAATGATGAGCACTTTTAAAGTTCTGCTATGTGGCGCGGTA
TTATCCCGTATTGACGCCGGGCAAGAGCAACTCGGTCGCCGCATACACTATTCTCAGAATGACTTGGTTG
AGTACTCACCAGTCACAGAAAAGCATCTTACGGATGGCATGACAGTAAGAGAATTATGCAGTGCTGCCAT
AACCATGAGTGATAACACTGCGGCCAACTTACTTCTGACAACGATCGGAGGACCGAAGGAGCTAACCGCT
TTTTTGCACAACATGGGGGATCATGTAACTCGCCTTGATCGTTGGGAACCGGAGCTGAATGAAGCCATAC
CAAACGACGAGCGTGACACCACGATGCCTGTAGCAATGGCAACAACGTTGCGCAAACTATTAACTGGCGA
ACTACTTACTCTAGCTTCCCGGCAACAATTAATAGACTGGATGGAGGCGGATAAAGTTGCAGGACCACTT
CTGCGCTCGGCCCTTCCGGCTGGCTGGTTTATTGCTGATAAATCTGGAGCCGGTGAGCGTGGGTCTCGCG
GTATCATTGCAGCACTGGGGCCAGATGGTAAGCCCTCCCGTATCGTAGTTATCTACACGACGGGGAGTCA
GGCAACTATGGATGAACGAAATAGACAGATCGCTGAGATAGGTGCCTCACTGATTAAGCATTGGTAACTG
TCAGACCAAGTTTACTCATATATACTTTAGATTGATTTAAAACTTCATTTTTAATTTAAAAGGATCTAGG
TGAAGATCCTTTTTGATAATCTCATGACCAAAATCCCTTAACGTGAGTTTTCGTTCCACTGAGCGTCAGA
CCCCGTAGAAAAGATCAAAGGATCTTC
